>Addgene plasmid #119596 | pC0.089 | addgene full sequence | sequence record 234678 | Addgene NGS Result
GTGGCTCTTCAGTGGACGAAAGGGCCTCGTGATACGCCTATTTTTATAGGTTAATGTCATGATAATAATG
GTTTCTTAGACGTCAGGTGGCACTTTTCGGGGAAATGTGCGCGGAACCCCTATTTGTTTATTTTTCTAAA
TACATTCAAATATGTATCCGCTCATGAGACAATAACCCTGATAAATGCTTCAATAATATTGAAAAAGGAA
GAGTATGCGCTCACGCAACTGGTCCAGAACCTTGACCGAACGCAGCGGTGGTAACGGCGCAGTGGCGGTT
TTCATGGCTTGTTATGACTGTTTTTTTTTGGGGTACAGTCTATGCCTCGGGCATCCAAGCAGCAAGCGCG
TTACGCCGTGGGTCGATGTTTGATGTTATGGAGCAGCAACGATGTTACGCAGCAGGGCAGTCGCCCTAAA
ACAAAGTTAAACATCATGAGGGAAGCGGTGATCGCCGAAGTATCGACTCAACTATCAGAGGTAGTTGGCG
TCATCGAGCGCCATCTCGAACCGACGTTGCTGGCCGTACATTTGTACGGCTCCGCAGTGGATGGCGGCCT
GAAGCCACACAGCGATATTGATTTGCTGGTTACGGTGACCGTAAGGCTTGATGAAACAACGCGGCGAGCT
TTGATCAACGACCTTTTGGAAACTTCGGCTTCCCCTGGAGAGAGCGAGATTCTCCGCGCTGTAGAAGTCA
CCATTGTTGTGCACGACGACATCATTCCGTGGCGTTATCCAGCTAAGCGCGAACTGCAATTTGGAGAATG
GCAGCGCAATGACATTCTTGCAGGTATCTTCGAGCCAGCCACGATCGACATTGATCTGGCTATCTTGCTG
ACAAAAGCAAGAGAACATAGCGTTGCCTTGGTAGGTCCAGCGGCGGAGGAACTCTTTGATCCGGTTCCTG
AACAGGATCTATTTGAGGCGCTAAATGAAACCTTAACGCTATGGAACTCGCCGCCCGACTGGGCTGGCGA
TGAGCGAAATGTAGTGCTTACGTTGTCCCGCATTTGGTACAGCGCAGTAACCGGCAAAATCGCGCCGAAG
GATGTCGCTGCCGACTGGGCAATGGAGCGCCTGCCGGCCCAGTATCAGCCCGTCATACTTGAAGCTAGAC
AGGCTTATCTTGGACAAGAAGAAGATCGCTTGGCCTCGCGCGCAGATCAGTTGGAAGAATTTGTCCATTA
CGTAAAAGGCGAGATCACCAAGGTAGTCGGCAAATAACTGTCAGACCAAGTTTACTCATATATACTTTAG
ATTGATTTAAAACTTCATTTTTAATTTAAAAGGATCTAGGTGAAGATCCTTTTTGATAATCTCATGACCA
AAATCCCTTAACGTGAGTTTTCGTTCCACTGAGCGTCAGACCCCGTAGAAAAGATCAAAGGATCTTCTTG
AGATCCTTTTTTTCTGCGCGTAATCTGCTGCTTGCAAACAAAAAAACCACCGCTACCAGCGGTGGTTTGT
TTGCCGGATCAAGAGCTACCAACTCTTTTTCCGAAGGTAACTGGCTTCAGCAGAGCGCAGATACCAAATA
CTGTTCTTCTAGTGTAGCCGTAGTTAGGCCACCACTTCAAGAACTCTGTAGCACCGCCTACATACCTCGC
TCTGCTAATCCTGTTACCAGTGGCTGCTGCCAGTGGCGATAAGTCGTGTCTTACCGGGTTGGACTCAAGA
CGATAGTTACCGGATAAGGCGCAGCGGTCGGGCTGAACGGGGGGTTCGTGCACACAGCCCAGCTTGGAGC
GAACGACCTACACCGAACTGAGATACCTACAGCGTGAGCTATGAGAAAGCGCCACGCTTCCCGAAGGGAG
AAAGGCGGACAGGTATCCGGTAAGCGGCAGGGTCGGAACAGGAGAGCGCACGAGGGAGCTTCCAGGGGGA
AACGCCTGGTATCTTTATAGTCCTGTCGGGTTTCGCCACCTCTGACTTGAGCGTCGATTTTTGTGATGCT
CGTCAGGGGGGCGGAGCCTATGGAAAAACGCCAGCAACGCGGCCTTTTTACGGTTCCTGGCCTTTTGCTG
GCCTTTTGCTCACATGTTCTTTCCTGCGTTATCCCCTGATTCTGTGGATAACCGTATTACCGCCTTTGAG
TGAGCTGATACCGCTCGCCGCAGCCGAACGACCGAGCGCAGCGAGTCAGTGAGCGAGGAAGCGGAAGAGC
GCCCAATACGCAAACCGCCTCTCCCCGCGCGTTGGCCGATTCATTAATCACTCTGTGGTCTCAGGAGTTG
ACAGCTAGCTCAGTCCTAGGTCTAATGCTAGCTATTGTGAGCGGATAACAATTTCACACATACTAGAGAA
AGAGGAGAAATACTAAATGTGAGACCACGAA
Features (pLannotate 1.2.2; 8 found; start..end, strand, type, name):
    110..214     +  promoter       AmpR promoter: bla
    205..285     -  CDS            int (fragment): INT2_ECOLX - Protein inferred from homology: Swiss-Prot protein existence level 3. Putative integrase believed to be involved in the insertion of antibiotic resistance genes into plasmids and transposons. From Escherichia coli.
    373..429     +  CDS            GmR (fragment): gentamycin acetyltransferase; aacC1; confers resistance to gentamycin
    436..1224    +  CDS            aadA: S3AD_ECOLX - Experimental evidence at protein level: Swiss-Prot protein existence level 1. Mediates bacterial resistance to the antibiotics streptomycin and spectinomycin. From Escherichia coli.
   1398..1986    +  rep_origin     ori: high-copy-number ColE1/pMB1/pBR322/pUC origin of replication
   2169..2218    +  CDS            lacI (fragment): lac repressor; lacI; The lac repressor binds to the lac operator to inhibit transcription in E. coli. This inhibition can be relieved by adding lactose or isopropyl-β-D-thiogalactopyranoside (IPTG).
   2238..2272    +  promoter       J23119 promoter: bacterial promoter (Registry of Standard Biological Parts BBa J23119)
   2275..2291    +  protein_bind   lac operator: The lac repressor binds to the lac operator to inhibit transcription in E. coli. This inhibition can be relieved by adding lactose or isopropyl-β-D-thiogalactopyranoside (IPTG). lac repressor encoded by lacI
