[The description below was written by a language model from this plasmid's Addgene catalogue record and pLannotate feature annotations shown in this document.]
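Description:
pC0.089 is a Level 0 promoter part plasmid from the CyanoGate modular cloning suite, a Golden Gate toolkit that extends the plant MoClo syntax to cyanobacterial engineering. It is built on the pICH41295 acceptor backbone, a small high-copy E. coli vector, giving a total of about 2.3 kb. It replicates from a ColE1/pUC-type origin and is selected with spectinomycin through the aadA aminoglycoside adenylyltransferase gene. The short integrase and gentamicin acetyltransferase fragments annotated just upstream of aadA are most likely non-functional remnants of the integron context from which the resistance cassette was derived. An AmpR (bla) promoter is also annotated upstream of this region and probably contributes to marker expression.

The payload is an 88 bp synthetic insert named J23119MH_V05. The feature table identifies it as containing the strong constitutive bacterial promoter J23119 from the Registry of Standard Biological Parts, followed immediately by a lac operator. This suggests a promoter that could be repressed by LacI and relieved by IPTG. The plasmid carries only a short lacI fragment rather than a complete repressor gene, so any such regulation would depend on repressor supplied elsewhere. The name implies that this is one of a series of J23119 variants, but the record does not state how it differs from the parent sequence or how strong it is.

The part was inserted using BpiI sites that were destroyed during cloning. As a Level 0 module, it is intended to be released and combined with coding sequence, terminator and other standard parts into Level 1 transcription units in hierarchical Golden Gate assemblies. These are ultimately used to build expression constructs for cyanobacteria.
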