Addgene plasmid #119596: pC0.089
Purpose: Level 0 part. Promoter
Depositing lab: Alistair McCormick. Depositing organization: University of Edinburgh. Publication: CyanoGate: A Modular Cloning Suite for Engineering Cyanobacteria Based on the Plant MoClo Syntax. Vasudevan R, Gale GAR, Schiavon AA, Puzorjov A, Malin J, Gillespie MD, Vavitsas K, Zulkower V, Wang B, Howe CJ, Lea-Smith DJ, McCormick AJ. Plant Physiol. 2019 May;180(1):39-55. doi: 10.1104/pp.18.01401. Epub 2019 Feb 28. PubMed 30819783.
Backbone
  Vector backbone: PICH41295
  Backbone size w/o insert (bp): 2247
  Vector type: Synthetic Biology
Growth in bacteria
  Bacterial resistance: Spectinomycin, 50 μg/mL
  Growth temperature: 37°C
  Growth strain: DH5alpha
  Copy number: High Copy
Gene/Insert
  Gene/Insert name: J23119MH_V05
  Species: Synthetic
  Insert size (bp): 88
  Cloning method: Restriction Enzyme; 5′ cloning site BpiI (destroyed during cloning); 3′ cloning site BpiI (destroyed during cloning)
  Sequencing primers: 5′ ttgagtgagctgataccgct; 3′ GTCTCATGAGCGGATACATATTTGAATG
Terms and licenses: Academic/Nonprofit Terms; Industry Terms: Not Available to Industry
Depositor comments: Please visit https://www.biorxiv.org/content/10.1101/426700v1 for bioRxiv preprint.
How to cite: pC0.089 was a gift from Alistair McCormick (Addgene plasmid # 119596 ; http://n2t.net/addgene:119596 ; RRID:Addgene_119596)
