>Addgene plasmid #119596 | pC0.089 | depositor partial sequence | sequence record 226086 | J23119MH_V05
TTGACAGCTAGCTCAGTCCTAGGTCTAATGCTAGCTATTGTGAGCGGATAACAATTTCACACATACTAGA
GAAAGAGGAGAAATACTA
